Addgene plasmid #164452: AiP12249-pAAV-AiE0451m-minBG-SYFP2-WPRE3-BGHpA (Alias: CN2249)
Purpose: AiE0451m is an enhancer sequence designed to drive AAV-mediated transgene expression in L5_ET cortical neurons
Depositing lab: Allen Institute for Brain Science & Jonathan Ting. Depositing organization: Allen Institute. Publication: Enhancer viruses for combinatorial cell-subclass-specific labeling. Graybuck LT, Daigle TL, Sedeno-Cortes AE, Walker M, Kalmbach B, Lenz GH, Morin E, Nguyen TN, Garren E, Bendrick JL, Kim TK, Zhou T, Mortrud M, Yao S, Siverts LA, Larsen R, Gore BB, Szelenyi ER, Trader C, Balaram P, van Velthoven CTJ, Chiang M, Mich JK, Dee N, Goldy J, Cetin AH, Smith K, Way SW, Esposito L, Yao Z, Gradinaru V, Sunkin SM, Lein E, Levi BP, Ting JT, Zeng H, Tasic B. Neuron. 2021 Mar 23. pii: S0896-6273(21)00159-8. doi: 10.1016/j.neuron.2021.03.011. PubMed 33789083.
Backbone
  Vector backbone: rAAV-eHGT_451m-minBglobin-SYFP2-WPRE3-BGHpA
  Backbone manufacturer: Allen Institute for Brain Science
  Vector type: AAV
Growth in bacteria
  Bacterial resistance: Ampicillin, 100 μg/mL
  Growth temperature: 37°C
  Growth strain: NEB Stable
  Copy number: High Copy
Gene/Insert
  Gene/Insert name: SYFP2
  Species: Synthetic
  Insert size (bp): 720
  Promoter: minBetaGlobin
  Cloning method: Ligation Independent Cloning
  Sequencing primers: 5′ AGCGCACGAGGGAGCTT; 3′ ACGTCGCCGTCCAGCTC
Terms and licenses: Academic/Nonprofit Terms; Industry Terms: Not Available to Industry
Depositor comments: Funded by BRAIN initiative.
How to cite: AiP12249-pAAV-AiE0451m-minBG-SYFP2-WPRE3-BGHpA (Alias: CN2249) was a gift from Allen Institute for Brain Science & Jonathan Ting (Addgene plasmid # 164452 ; http://n2t.net/addgene:164452 ; RRID:Addgene_164452)
