[The description below was written by a language model from this plasmid's Addgene catalogue record and pLannotate feature annotations shown in this document.]
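Description:
AiP12249-pAAV-AiE0451m-minBG-SYFP2-WPRE3-BGHpA (alias CN2249) is a recombinant AAV transfer plasmid of about 4.8 kb, built to produce enhancer-driven reporter virus for labeling a specific class of cortical neurons. It is maintained in bacteria through a high-copy ColE1/pUC-type origin and selected with ampicillin via the β-lactamase gene and its native promoter. An f1 phage origin and small remnants of pBR322 bom and rop sequences are also present in the backbone. The expression cassette is bounded by AAV2 inverted terminal repeats, which direct replication and packaging of the intervening DNA into AAV capsids. The annotation detects one full ITR downstream of the cassette and only short ITR fragments upstream. The record does not say whether this reflects a truncated repeat or the difficulty of sequencing and annotating these structured repeats.

The payload couples the AiE0451m enhancer (also called eHGT_451m) to a minimal β-globin promoter. The minimal promoter has little activity on its own, so transcription depends on the enhancer, which the depositor describes as designed to drive expression in layer 5 extratelencephalic-projecting (L5_ET) cortical neurons. Neither the enhancer nor the minimal promoter is called out in the automated feature table, but they presumably occupy the unannotated stretch between the left ITR region and the reporter. The reporter is SYFP2, a rapidly maturing monomeric yellow fluorescent protein derived from Aequorea victoria. It is followed by WPRE3, a shortened woodchuck hepatitis virus posttranscriptional element (annotated as two WPRE fragments) that boosts transcript expression while saving packaging space, and by a bovine growth hormone polyadenylation signal. The construct is used to make AAV for fluorescent labeling of this neuronal subclass without relying on transgenic lines.
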