Features (pLannotate 1.2.2; 14 found; start..end, strand, type, name):
     12..39      +  repeat_region  AAV2 ITR (fragment): inverted terminal repeat of adeno-associated virus serotype 2 inverted
     68..95      +  repeat_region  AAV2 ITR (fragment): inverted terminal repeat of adeno-associated virus serotype 2 inverted
    859..1575    +  CDS            SYFP2: SYFP2 is a basic (constitutively fluorescent) yellow fluorescent protein published in 2006, derived from Aequorea victoria. It is reported to be a very rapidly-maturing monomer with moderate acid sensitivity.
   1615..1772    +  misc_feature   WPRE (fragment): woodchuck hepatitis virus posttranscriptional regulatory element
   1778..1858    +  misc_feature   WPRE (fragment): woodchuck hepatitis virus posttranscriptional regulatory element
   1875..1986    +  polyA_signal   bGH poly(A) signal: bovine growth hormone polyadenylation signal
   2104..2244    +  repeat_region  AAV2 ITR: inverted terminal repeat of adeno-associated virus serotype 2 inverted
   2249..2300    -  misc_feature   bom (fragment): basis of mobility region from pBR322
   2319..2774    +  rep_origin     f1 ori (sequence partly withheld): f1 bacteriophage origin of replication; arrow indicates direction of (+) strand synthesis
   2775..2824    -  misc_feature   bom (fragment): basis of mobility region from pBR322
   2926..2961    -  CDS            rop (fragment): Rop protein, which maintains plasmids at low copy number; rop
   3056..3160    +  promoter       AmpR promoter: bla
   3161..4021    +  CDS            AmpR: β-lactamase; bla; confers resistance to ampicillin, carbenicillin, and related antibiotics
   4192..4780    +  rep_origin     ori: high-copy-number ColE1/pMB1/pBR322/pUC origin of replication
>Addgene plasmid #164452 | AiP12249-pAAV-AiE0451m-minBG-SYFP2-WPRE3-BGHpA (Alias: CN2249) | addgene full sequence | sequence record 325684 | Addgene NGS Result
CCTGCAGGCAGCTGCGCGCTCGCTCGCTCACTGAGGCCGCCCGGGCGTCGGGCGACCTTTGGTCGCCCGG
CCTCAGTGAGCGAGCGAGCGCGCAGAGAGGGAGTGGCCAACTCCATCACTAGGGGTTCCTGCGGCCGCAC
GCGTGCTAAAGACAACATTGGCCTGAAATTCAGGAGACCTAAGTTCTAGATCAATCTGTGGCATGGTCTT
AGACCACAGATGGGCTTTCCTGCCTGCATTTACCCAAAGAGCCCAAAGAGGAGACCACATGGGGTACCAT
GGGACTGACCTTCCCAGTTCAAAGCTTCTTTACACAACGCTGCTGAATCACCCGCTAGCTCGCTCTCTTA
TCATTCCTTTTCATTCCTGGAGGTAAAACCAACCTTAGAATCGTGGAGCCTGATAGACTTTGAAATTGGC
CTTCATTTTAATTCTCAAGTTCTTAGCATGAGAGCAACATTCAATATGGTTCTGAAATATCTCATGCAAA
AAAGTGCCAGAGTCATAGACTGAAATATTTATTTGAATATAAATGAACTCAGATTTGCCAAAATGCGCTC
CCCCTGTTGTCATGGACACAGATGCCTGCCTTTCTGATTTGCATTTTGCTCTAATGGGTATAATGTGTTT
CAGCTCCTCATTGGTGCTGGGATTGGATTTGAGAAACTCACCAGTCCATGAGTTCCCCCAAAATGTCAGC
CAGTGGGAAACTTTTGTGTCTTTGATTCTGTTTCATCTAGCCAGCTGGAAACAGACTGCGAGCTCGGGCT
GGGCATAAAAGTCAGGGCAGAGCCATCTATTGCTTACATTTGCTTCTGGGATCCAGATCTTTCGAAGCTA
GCGCTACCGGTCGCCACCATGGTGAGCAAGGGCGAGGAGCTGTTCACCGGGGTGGTGCCCATCCTGGTCG
AGCTGGACGGCGACGTAAACGGCCACAAGTTCAGCGTGTCCGGCGAGGGCGAGGGCGATGCCACCTACGG
CAAGCTGACCCTGAAGCTGATCTGCACCACCGGCAAGCTGCCCGTGCCCTGGCCCACCCTCGTGACCACC
CTGGGCTACGGCGTGCAGTGCTTCGCCCGCTACCCCGACCACATGAAGCAGCACGACTTCTTCAAGTCCG
CCATGCCCGAAGGCTACGTCCAGGAGCGCACCATCTTCTTCAAGGACGACGGCAACTACAAGACCCGCGC
CGAGGTGAAGTTCGAGGGCGACACCCTGGTGAACCGCATCGAGCTGAAGGGCATCGACTTCAAGGAGGAC
GGCAACATCCTGGGGCACAAGCTGGAGTACAACTACAACAGCCACAACGTCTATATCACCGCCGACAAGC
AGAAGAACGGCATCAAGGCCAACTTCAAGATCCGCCACAACATCGAGGACGGCGGCGTGCAGCTCGCCGA
CCACTACCAGCAGAACACCCCCATCGGCGACGGCCCCGTGCTGCTGCCCGACAACCACTACCTGAGCTAC
CAGTCCAAGCTGAGCAAAGACCCCAACGAGAAGCGCGATCACATGGTCCTGCTGGAGTTCGTGACCGCCG
CCGGGATCACTCTCGGCATGGACGAGCTGTACAAGTAAGTCGACGGCGCGCCGCGGCCGCGAATTCGATA
TCATAATCAACCTCTGGATTACAAAATTTGTGAAAGATTGACTGGTATTCTTAACTATGTTGCTCCTTTT
ACGCTATGTGGATACGCTGCTTTAATGCCTTTGTATCATGCTATTGCTTCCCGTATGGCTTTCATTTTCT
CCTCCTTGTATAAATCCTGGTTAGTTCTTGCCACGGCGGAACTCATCGCCGCCTGCCTTGCCCGCTGCTG
GACAGGGGCTCGGCTGTTGGGCACTGACAATTCCGTGGCTCGAGAGATCTTCGACTGTGCCTTCTAGTTG
CCAGCCATCTGTTGTTTGCCCCTCCCCCGTGCCTTCCTTGACCCTGGAAGGTGCCACTCCCACTGTCCTT
TCCTAATAAAATGAGGAAATTGCATCGCATTGTCTGAGTAGGTGTCATTCTATTCTGGGGGGTGGGGTGG
GGCAGGACAGCAAGGGGGAGGATTGGGAAGACAATAGCAGGCATGAGATCTCACGTGCGGACCGAGCGGC
CGCAGGAACCCCTAGTGATGGAGTTGGCCACTCCCTCTCTGCGCGCTCGCTCGCTCACTGAGGCCGGGCG
ACCAAAGGTCGCCCGACGCCCGGGCTTTGCCCGGGCGGCCTCAGTGAGCGAGCGAGCGCGCAGCTGCCTG
CAGGGGCGCCTGATGCGGTATTTTCTCCTTACGCATCTGTGCGGTATTTCACACCGCATA
[95 nt withheld, positions 2301-2395]
T
[46 nt withheld, positions 2397-2442]
C
[141 nt withheld, positions 2444-2584]
CCTTTGACGTTGGAGTCCACGTTCTTT
[37 nt withheld, positions 2612-2648]
ACTCTATCTCGGGCTATTCTTTTGATTTATAAGGGATTTTGCCGATTTCGGTCTATTGGTTAAAAAATGA
GCTGATTTAACAAAAATTTAACGCGAATTTTAACAAAATATTAACGTTTACAATTTTATGGTGCACTCTC
AGTACAATCTGCTCTGATGCCGCATAGTTAAGCCAGCCCCGACACCCGCCAACACCCGCTGACGCGCCCT
GACGGGCTTGTCTGCTCCCGGCATCCGCTTACAGACAAGCTGTGACCGTCTCCGGGAGCTGCATGTGTCA
GAGGTTTTCACCGTCATCACCGAAACGCGCGAGACGAAAGGGCCTCGTGATACGCCTATTTTTATAGGTT
AATGTCATGATAATAATGGTTTCTTAGACGTCAGGTGGCACTTTTCGGGGAAATGTGCGCGGAACCCCTA
TTTGTTTATTTTTCTAAATACATTCAAATATGTATCCGCTCATGAGACAATAACCCTGATAAATGCTTCA
ATAATATTGAAAAAGGAAGAGTATGAGTATTCAACATTTCCGTGTCGCCCTTATTCCCTTTTTTGCGGCA
TTTTGCCTTCCTGTTTTTGCTCACCCAGAAACGCTGGTGAAAGTAAAAGATGCTGAAGATCAGTTGGGTG
CACGAGTGGGTTACATCGAACTGGATCTCAACAGCGGTAAGATCCTTGAGAGTTTTCGCCCCGAAGAACG
TTTTCCAATGATGAGCACTTTTAAAGTTCTGCTATGTGGCGCGGTATTATCCCGTATTGACGCCGGGCAA
GAGCAACTCGGTCGCCGCATACACTATTCTCAGAATGACTTGGTTGAGTACTCACCAGTCACAGAAAAGC
ATCTTACGGATGGCATGACAGTAAGAGAATTATGCAGTGCTGCCATAACCATGAGTGATAACACTGCGGC
CAACTTACTTCTGACAACGATCGGAGGACCGAAGGAGCTAACCGCTTTTTTGCACAACATGGGGGATCAT
GTAACTCGCCTTGATCGTTGGGAACCGGAGCTGAATGAAGCCATACCAAACGACGAGCGTGACACCACGA
TGCCTGTAGCAATGGCAACAACGTTGCGCAAACTATTAACTGGCGAACTACTTACTCTAGCTTCCCGGCA
ACAATTAATAGACTGGATGGAGGCGGATAAAGTTGCAGGACCACTTCTGCGCTCGGCCCTTCCGGCTGGC
TGGTTTATTGCTGATAAATCTGGAGCCGGTGAGCGTGGGTCTCGCGGTATCATTGCAGCACTGGGGCCAG
ATGGTAAGCCCTCCCGTATCGTAGTTATCTACACGACGGGGAGTCAGGCAACTATGGATGAACGAAATAG
ACAGATCGCTGAGATAGGTGCCTCACTGATTAAGCATTGGTAACTGTCAGACCAAGTTTACTCATATATA
CTTTAGATTGATTTAAAACTTCATTTTTAATTTAAAAGGATCTAGGTGAAGATCCTTTTTGATAATCTCA
TGACCAAAATCCCTTAACGTGAGTTTTCGTTCCACTGAGCGTCAGACCCCGTAGAAAAGATCAAAGGATC
TTCTTGAGATCCTTTTTTTCTGCGCGTAATCTGCTGCTTGCAAACAAAAAAACCACCGCTACCAGCGGTG
GTTTGTTTGCCGGATCAAGAGCTACCAACTCTTTTTCCGAAGGTAACTGGCTTCAGCAGAGCGCAGATAC
CAAATACTGTTCTTCTAGTGTAGCCGTAGTTAGGCCACCACTTCAAGAACTCTGTAGCACCGCCTACATA
CCTCGCTCTGCTAATCCTGTTACCAGTGGCTGCTGCCAGTGGCGATAAGTCGTGTCTTACCGGGTTGGAC
TCAAGACGATAGTTACCGGATAAGGCGCAGCGGTCGGGCTGAACGGGGGGTTCGTGCACACAGCCCAGCT
TGGAGCGAACGACCTACACCGAACTGAGATACCTACAGCGTGAGCTATGAGAAAGCGCCACGCTTCCCGA
AGGGAGAAAGGCGGACAGGTATCCGGTAAGCGGCAGGGTCGGAACAGGAGAGCGCACGAGGGAGCTTCCA
GGGGGAAACGCCTGGTATCTTTATAGTCCTGTCGGGTTTCGCCACCTCTGACTTGAGCGTCGATTTTTGT
GATGCTCGTCAGGGGGGCGGAGCCTATGGAAAAACGCCAGCAACGCGGCCTTTTTACGGTTCCTGGCCTT
TTGCTGGCCTTTTGCTCACATGT
